>Addgene plasmid #200309 | pRRL-VinculinCS | addgene full sequence | sequence record 404033 | Addgene NGS Result
GAGTTTTCGTTCCACTGAGCGTCAGACCCCGTAGAAAAGATCAAAGGATCTTCTTGAGATCCTTTTTTTC
TGCGCGTAATCTGCTGCTTGCAAACAAAAAAACCACCGCTACCAGCGGTGGTTTGTTTGCCGGATCAAGA
GCTACCAACTCTTTTTCCGAAGGTAACTGGCTTCAGCAGAGCGCAGATACCAAATACTGTTCTTCTAGTG
TAGCCGTAGTTAGGCCACCACTTCAAGAACTCTGTAGCACCGCCTACATACCTCGCTCTGCTAATCCTGT
TACCAGTGGCTGCTGCCAGTGGCGATAAGTCGTGTCTTACCGGGTTGGACTCAAGACGATAGTTACCGGA
TAAGGCGCAGCGGTCGGGCTGAACGGGGGGTTCGTGCACACAGCCCAGCTTGGAGCGAACGACCTACACC
GAACTGAGATACCTACAGCGTGAGCTATGAGAAAGCGCCACGCTTCCCGAAGGGAGAAAGGCGGACAGGT
ATCCGGTAAGCGGCAGGGTCGGAACAGGAGAGCGCACGAGGGAGCTTCCAGGGGGAAACGCCTGGTATCT
TTATAGTCCTGTCGGGTTTCGCCACCTCTGACTTGAGCGTCGATTTTTGTGATGCTCGTCAGGGGGGCGG
AGCCTATGGAAAAACGCCAGCAACGCGGCCTTTTTACGGTTCCTGGCCTTTTGCTGGCCTTTTGCTCACA
TGTTCTTTCCTGCGTTATCCCCTGATTCTGTGGATAACCGTATTACCGCCTTTGAGTGAGCTGATACCGC
TCGCCGCAGCCGAACGACCGAGCGCAGCGAGTCAGTGAGCGAGGAAGCGGAAGAGCGCCCAATACGCAAA
CCGCCTCTCCCCGCGCGTTGGCCGATTCATTAATGCAGCTGGCACGACAGGTTTCCCGACTGGAAAGCGG
GCAGTGAGCGCAACGCAATTAATGTGAGTTAGCTCACTCATTAGGCACCCCAGGCTTTACACTTTATGCT
TCCGGCTCGTATGTTGTGTGGAATTGTGAGCGGATAACAATTTCACACAGGAAACAGCTATGACCATGAT
TACGCCAAGCGCGCAATTAACCCTCACTAAAGGGAACAAAAGCTGGAGCTGCAAGCTTAATGTAGTCTTA
TGCAATACTCTTGTAGTCTTGCAACATGGTAACGATGAGTTAGCAACATGCCTTACAAGGAGAGAAAAAG
CACCGTGCATGCCGATTGGTGGAAGTAAGGTGGTACGATCGTGCCTTATTAGGAAGGCAACAGACGGGTC
TGACATGGATTGGACGAACCACTGAATTGCCGCATTGCAGAGATATTGTATTTAAGTGCCTAGCTCGATA
CATAAACGGGTCTCTCTGGTTAGACCAGATCTGAGCCTGGGAGCTCTCTGGCTAACTAGGGAACCCACTG
CTTAAGCCTCAATAAAGCTTGCCTTGAGTGCTTCAAGTAGTGTGTGCCCGTCTGTTGTGTGACTCTGGTA
ACTAGAGATCCCTCAGACCCTTTTAGTCAGTGTGGAAAATCTCTAGCAGTGGCGCCCGAACAGGGACTTG
AAAGCGAAAGGGAAACCAGAGGAGCTCTCTCGACGCAGGACTCGGCTTGCTGAAGCGCGCACGGCAAGAG
GCGAGGGGCGGCGACTGGTGAGTACGCCAAAAATTTTGACTAGCGGAGGCTAGAAGGAGAGAGATGGGTG
CGAGAGCGTCAGTATTAAGCGGGGGAGAATTAGATCGCGATGGGAAAAAATTCGGTTAAGGCCAGGGGGA
AAGAAAAAATATAAATTAAAACATATAGTATGGGCAAGCAGGGAGCTAGAACGATTCGCAGTTAATCCTG
GCCTGTTAGAAACATCAGAAGGCTGTAGACAAATACTGGGACAGCTACAACCATCCCTTCAGACAGGATC
AGAAGAACTTAGATCATTATATAATACAGTAGCAACCCTCTATTGTGTGCATCAAAGGATAGAGATAAAA
GACACCAAGGAAGCTTTAGACAAGATAGAGGAAGAGCAAAACAAAAGTAAGACCACCGCACAGCAAGCGG
CCGCTGATCTTCAGACCTGGAGGAGGAGATATGAGGGACAATTGGAGAAGTGAATTATATAAATATAAAG
TAGTAAAAATTGAACCATTAGGAGTAGCACCCACCAAGGCAAAGAGAAGAGTGGTGCAGAGAGAAAAAAG
AGCAGTGGGAATAGGAGCTTTGTTCCTTGGGTTCTTGGGAGCAGCAGGAAGCACTATGGGCGCAGCGTCA
ATGACGCTGACGGTACAGGCCAGACAATTATTGTCTGGTATAGTGCAGCAGCAGAACAATTTGCTGAGGG
CTATTGAGGCGCAACAGCATCTGTTGCAACTCACAGTCTGGGGCATCAAGCAGCTCCAGGCAAGAATCCT
GGCTGTGGAAAGATACCTAAAGGATCAACAGCTCCTGGGGATTTGGGGTTGCTCTGGAAAACTCATTTGC
ACCACTGCTGTGCCTTGGAATGCTAGTTGGAGTAATAAATCTCTGGAACAGATTTGGAATCACACGACCT
GGATGGAGTGGGACAGAGAAATTAACAATTACACAAGCTTAATACACTCCTTAATTGAAGAATCGCAAAA
CCAGCAAGAAAAGAATGAACAAGAATTATTGGAATTAGATAAATGGGCAAGTTTGTGGAATTGGTTTAAC
ATAACAAATTGGCTGTGGTATATAAAATTATTCATAATGATAGTAGGAGGCTTGGTAGGTTTAAGAATAG
TTTTTGCTGTACTTTCTATAGTGAATAGAGTTAGGCAGGGATATTCACCATTATCGTTTCAGACCCACCT
CCCAACCCCGAGGGGACCCGACAGGCCCGAAGGAATAGAAGAAGAAGGTGGAGAGAGAGACAGAGACAGA
TCCATTCGATTAGTGAACGGATCTCGACGGTATCGGTTAACTTTTAAAAGAAAAGGGGGGATTGGGGGGT
ACAGTGCAGGGGAAAGAATAGTAGACATAATAGCAACAGACATACAAACTAAAGAATTACAAAAACAAAT
TACAAAATTCAAAATTTTATCGATGGATCCCCCGGGCTCGAGTTCGAAGATCGATGTACGGGCCAGATAT
ACGCGTTGACATTGATTATTGACTAGTTATTAATAGTAATCAATTACGGGGTCATTAGTTCATAGCCCAT
ATATGGAGTTCCGCGTTACATAACTTACGGTAAATGGCCCGCCTGGCTGACCGCCCAACGACCCCCGCCC
ATTGACGTCAATAATGACGTATGTTCCCATAGTAACGCCAATAGGGACTTTCCATTGACGTCAATGGGTG
GAGTATTTACGGTAAACTGCCCACTTGGCAGTACATCAAGTGTATCATATGCCAAGTACGCCCCCTATTG
ACGTCAATGACGGTAAATGGCCCGCCTGGCATTATGCCCAGTACATGACCTTATGGGACTTTCCTACTTG
GCAGTACATCTACGTATTAGTCATCGCTATTACCATGGTGATGCGGTTTTGGCAGTACATCAATGGGCGT
GGATAGCGGTTTGACTCACGGGGATTTCCAAGTCTCCACCCCATTGACGTCAATGGGAGTTTGTTTTGGC
ACCAAAATCAACGGGACTTTCCAAAATGTCGTAACAACTCCGCCCCATTGACGCAAATGGGCGGTAGGCG
TGTACGGTGGGAGGTCTATATAAGCAGAGCTCTCTGGCTAACTAGAGAACCCACTGCTTACTGGCTTATC
GAAATTAATACGACTCACTATAGGGAGACCCAAGCTGGCTAGCGTTTAAACTTAAGCTTGCCATGCCCGT
CTTCCACACGCGCACCATCGAGAGCATCTTGGAGCCCGTGGCTCAGCAGATCTCCCACCTGGTCATCATG
CACGAGGAGGGGGAGGTAGACGGCAAGGCCATCCCGGACCTCACCGCCCCCGTGTCGGCCGTGCAGGCCG
CTGTCAGCAACCTGGTGCGGGTTGGAAAAGAAACTGTGCAGACAACAGAAGACCAGATCTTGAAAAGGGA
TATGCCACCAGCATTCATCAAAGTAGAGAATGCCTGCACCAAGCTCGTTCGAGCAGCCCAGATGCTGCAA
GCAGATCCTTATTCAGTACCAGCTCGTGACTACCTAATTGATGGATCAAGAGGCATCCTTTCTGGAACAT
CAGACTTACTTCTGACATTTGATGAAGCGGAGGTCCGTAAAATCATCCGTGTCTGCAAAGGAATATTGGA
ATATCTGACTGTGGCAGAAGTAGTAGAGACTATGGAGGATTTGGTGACATATACAAAGAATCTAGGGCCA
GGAATGACAAAGATGGCGAAAATGATCGATGAGAGACAACAGGAATTAACTCATCAGGAACATAGGGTTA
TGCTGGTGAACTCCATGAATACTGTGAAGGAGCTATTGCCTGTACTTATTTCAGCTATGAAGATCTTTGT
AACCACAAAAAACACTAAAAGCCAGGGAATAGAAGAGGCCTTGAAAAATCGCAATTTCACAGTAGAGAAA
ATGAGTGCTGAGATAAATGAAATAATCCGTGTATTACAACTCACTTCCTGGGATGAAGATGCCTGGGCCA
GCAAGGACACTGAAGCCATGAAAAGAGCTTTAGCCCTAATAGATTCAAAGATGAACCAGGCAAAAGGCTG
GCTGAGAGATCCAAACGCACCTCCAGGGGATGCTGGTGAGCAAGCAATAAGGCAGATCCTTGATGAAGCT
GGAAAAGCAGGAGAATTGTGTGCAGGCAAAGAACGCAGGGAGATTCTGGGAACATGCAAAACTTTGGGCC
AAATGACTGATCAACTTGCTGATCTCCGAGCTAGAGGACAGGGTGCTACACCGATGGCAATGCAGAAGGC
ACAGCAGGTGTCACAAGGCCTGGATTTGCTCACTGCAAAAGTGGAGAATGCAGCCCGGAAATTGGAGGCC
ATGACAAACTCTAAGCAGGCTATTGCAAAGAAGATTGATGCTGCTCAGAACTGGCTTGCGGATCCCAACG
GCGGAAGTGAAGGAGAAGAACACATTCGAGGAATTATGTCTGAAGCAAGGAAAGTTGCAGAATTGTGTGA
GGAGCCTAAAGAAAGAGATGATATCCTTCGCTCCTTGGGGGAAATCTCTGCTCTGACAGCTAAGCTGTCA
GATCTGCGACGACATGGGAAAGGCGACTCTCCTGAGGCCCGTGCATTGGCCAAGCAAATAGCTACATCAC
TTCAGAACTTACAGTCCAAAACAAACAGAGCTGTAGCAAATACTAGGCCAGTTAAAGCTGCTGTCCATTT
GGAGGGCAAGATTGAGCAAGCCCAGAGGTGGATAGATAATCCTACAGTTGATGATCGGGGAGTAGGCCAG
GCAGCAATTCGGGGTTTGGTTGCAGAAGGTCGTCGTCTAGCCAATGTCATGATGGGACCTTATCGTCAGG
ACCTGCTTGCCAAATGTGACCGTGTAGACCAGCTGGCTGCTCAGCTTGCTGACCTTGCAGCAAGAGGGGA
AGGAGAGTCTCCTCAGGCTAGGGCAATTGCTGCTCAGCTTCAGGACTCCCTGAAGGATCTCAAAGCACGG
ATGCAAGAAGCAATGACCCAGGAGGTGTCTGATGTTTTCAGTGACACTACAACCCCTATTAAGTTGTTAG
CAGTAGCAGCCACTGCTCCTTCTGATACTCCCAATAGAGAAGAGGTGTTTGAAGAAAGAGCAGCAAATTT
TGAAAACCATGCTGCTAGACTGGGAGCAACAGCAGAAAAAGCAGCTGCAGTTGGAACTGCTAATAAAACT
ACTGTGGAAGGCATTCAGGCAACAGTCAAATCTGCAAGGGAGCTTACACCACAGGTAGTATCGGCTGCTC
GAATCCTCCTGAGAAATCCTGGAAATCAAGCTGCTTATGAGCATTTTGAGACAATGAAAAACCAATGGAT
TGATAATGTAGAAAAGATGACAGGGCTGGTGGATGAGGCCATCGATACCAAGTCTCTGTTGGATGCATCA
GAAGAGGCTATTAAGAAGGATCTTGATAAATGTAAAGTTGCAATGGCCAATATGCAACCTCAGATGCTGG
TAGCTGGAGCCACCAGCATTGCTAGACGAGCGAACCGCATCCTGCTTGTGGCAAAACGGGAGGTTGAAAA
TTCAGAAGACCCTAAATTCAGGGAGGCTGTTAAAGCAGCTTCTGATGAGCTGAGCAAAACCATATCACCG
ATGGTAATGGATGCTAAAGCTGTAGCAGGAAATATCTCTGATCCTGGTTTGCAGAAGAGTTTCTTGGATT
CTGGATACAGGATTCTGGGAGCTGTGGCCAAAGTCAGAGAAGCCTTTCAGCCTCAGGAGCCAGACTTTCC
CCCTCCTCCTCCTGACCTAGAGCATCTCCATCTGACTGATGAGCTTGCTCCTCCAAAACCACCACTTCCA
GAAGGTGAGGTTCCCCCACCCAGACCACCACCCCCTGAAGAAAAAGATGAGGTCGAGATGGTGAGCAAGG
GCGAGGAGACCACAATGGGCGTAATCAAGCCCGACATGAAGATCAAGCTGAAGATGGAGGGCAACGTGAA
TGGCCACGCCTTCGTGATCGAGGGCGAGGGCGAGGGCAAGCCCTACGACGGCACCAACACCATCAACCTG
GAGGTGAAGGAGGGAGCCCCCCTGCCCTTCTCCTACGACATTCTGACCACCGCGTTCGCCTACGGCAACA
GGGCCTTCACCAAGTACCCCGACGACATCCCCAACTACTTCAAGCAGTCCTTCCCCGAGGGCTACTCTTG
GGAGCGCACCATGACCTTCGAGGACAAGGGCATCGTGAAGGTGAAGTCCGACATCTCCATGGAGGAGGAC
TCCTTCATCTACGAGATACACCTCAAGGGCGAGAACTTCCCCCCCAACGGCCCCGTGATGCAGAAGAAGA
CCACCGGCTGGGACGCCTCCACCGAGAGGATGTACGTGCGCGACGGCGTGCTGAAGGGCGACGTCAAGCA
CAAGCTGCTGCTGGAGGGCGGCGGCCACCACCGCGTTGACTTCAAGACCATCTACAGGGCCAAGAAGGCG
GTGAAGCTGCCCGACTATCACTTTGTGGACCACCGCATCGAGATCCTGAACCACGACAAGGACTACAACA
AGGTGACCGTTTACGAGAGCGCCGTGGCCCGCAACTCCACCGACGGCATGGACGAGCTGTACAAGGCGGC
CGCGGAGTTCCCAGAGCAGAAAGCAGGAGAAGCTATTAATCAGCCCATGATGATGGCTGCTAGGCAGTTG
CATGACGAGGCTCGGAAATGGTCTAGCAAGGGTAACGACATCATTGCTGCTGCTAAACGAATGGCGCTGC
TCATGGCTGAGATGTCACGCCTGGTGCGAGGAGGCAGCGGAAACAAGCGTGCCCTCATCCAGTGTGCAAA
AGATATTGCTAAGGCATCGGATGAAGTCACTCGATTGGCCAAAGAGGTGGCCAAGCAATGTACTGATAAA
CGCATTAGAACAAACCTCTTACAGGTCTGTGAGCGAATCCCAACCATCAGCACGCAGCTCAAAATTCTTT
CCACAGTGAAAGCTACCATGCTGGGCAGGACTAACATCAGCGATGAAGAATCAGAACAGGCAACTGAGAT
GTTGGTTCATAACGCCCAGAACCTCATGCAGTCTGTGAAGGAAACTGTGAGAGAAGCTGAAGCAGCATCC
ATTAAGATAAGAACAGATGCCGGATTCACTCTGCGCTGGGTCAGAAAGACCCCATGGTATCAGGAATTCA
TGGTGAGCAAGGGCGAGGAGCTGTTCACCGGGGTGGTGCCCATCCTGGTCGAGCTGGACGGCGACGTAAA
CGGCCACAAGTTCAGCGTGTCCGGCGAGGGCGAGGGCGATGCCACCTACGGCAAGCTGACCCTGAAGCTG
ATCTGCACCACCGGCAAGCTGCCCGTGCCCTGGCCCACCCTCGTGACCACCCTGGGCTACGGCCTGCAGT
GCTTCGCCCGCTACCCCGACCACATGAAGCAGCACGACTTCTTCAAGTCCGCCATGCCCGAAGGCTACGT
CCAGGAGCGCACCATCTTCTTCAAGGACGACGGCAACTACAAGACCCGCGCCGAGGTGAAGTTCGAGGGC
GACACCCTGGTGAACCGCATCGAGCTGAAGGGCATCGACTTCAAGGAGGACGGCAACATCCTGGGGCACA
AGCTGGAGTACAACTACAACAGCCACAACGTCTATATCACCGCCGACAAGCAGAAGAACGGCATCAAGGC
CAACTTCAAGATCCGCCACAACATCGAGGACGGCGGCGTGCAGCTCGCCGACCACTACCAGCAGAACACC
CCCATCGGCGACGGCCCCGTGCTGCTGCCCGACAACCACTACCTGAGCTACCAGTCCAAACTGAGCAAAG
ACCCCAACGAGAAGCGCGATCACATGGTCCTGCTGGAGTTCGTGACCGCCGCCGGGATCACTCTCGGCAT
GGACGAGCTGTACAAGTAAATCGATTCTAGAGTCGACAATCAACCTCTGGATTACAAAATTTGTGAAAGA
TTGACTGGTATTCTTAACTATGTTGCTCCTTTTACGCTATGTGGATACGCTGCTTTAATGCCTTTGTATC
ATGCTATTGCTTCCCGTATGGCTTTCATTTTCTCCTCCTTGTATAAATCCTGGTTGCTGTCTCTTTATGA
GGAGTTGTGGCCCGTTGTCAGGCAACGTGGCGTGGTGTGCACTGTGTTTGCTGACGCAACCCCCACTGGT
TGGGGCATTGCCACCACCTGTCAGCTCCTTTCCGGGACTTTCGCTTTCCCCCTCCCTATTGCCACGGCGG
AACTCATCGCCGCCTGCCTTGCCCGCTGCTGGACAGGGGCTCGGCTGTTGGGCACTGACAATTCCGTGGT
GTTGTCGGGGAAGCTGACGTCCTTTCCATGGCTGCTCGCCTGTGTTGCCACCTGGATTCTGCGCGGGACG
TCCTTCTGCTACGTCCCTTCGGCCCTCAATCCAGCGGACCTTCCTTCCCGCGGCCTGCTGCCGGCTCTGC
GGCCTCTTCCGCGTCTTCGCCTTCGCCCTCAGACGAGTCGGATCTCCCTTTGGGCCGCCTCCCCGCCTGG
AATTAATTCGAGCTCGGTACCTTTAAGACCAATGACTTACAAGGCAGCTGTAGATCTTAGCCACTTTTTA
AAAGAAAAGGGGGGACTGGAAGGGCTAATTCACTCCCAACGAAGACAAGATCTGCTTTTTGCTTGTACTG
GGTCTCTCTGGTTAGACCAGATCTGAGCCTGGGAGCTCTCTGGCTAACTAGGGAACCCACTGCTTAAGCC
TCAATAAAGCTTGCCTTGAGTGCTTCAAGTAGTGTGTGCCCGTCTGTTGTGTGACTCTGGTAACTAGAGA
TCCCTCAGACCCTTTTAGTCAGTGTGGAAAATCTCTAGCAGTAGTAGTTCATGTCATCTTATTATTCAGT
ATTTATAACTTGCAAAGAAATGAATATCAGAGAGTGAGAGGAACTTGTTTATTGCAGCTTATAATGGTTA
CAAATAAAGCAATAGCATCACAAATTTCACAAATAAAGCATTTTTTTCACTGCATTCTAGTTGTGGTTTG
TCCAAACTCATCAATGTATCTTATCATGTCTGGCTCTAGCTATCCCGCCCCTAACTCCGCCCATCCCGCC
CCTAACTCCGCCCAGTTCCGCCCATTCTCCGCCCCATGGCTGACTAATTTTTTTTATTTATGCAGAGGCC
GAGGCCGCCTCGGCCTCTGAGCTATTCCAGAAGTAGTGAGGAGGCTTTTTTGGAGGCCTAGGGACGTACC
CAATTCGCCCTATAGTGAGTCGTATTACGCGCGCTCACTGGCCGTCGTTTTACAACGTCGTGACTGGGAA
AACCCTGGCGTTACCCAACTTAATCGCCTTGCAGCACATCCCCCTTTCGCCAGCTGGCGTAATAGCGAAG
AGGCCCGCACCGATCGCCCTTCCCAACAGTTGCGCAGCCTGAATGGCGAATGGG
[124 nt withheld, positions 9925-10048]
C
[91 nt withheld, positions 10050-10140]
A
[49 nt withheld, positions 10142-10190]
CCTTTGACGTTGGAGTCCACGTTCTTT
[37 nt withheld, positions 10218-10254]
ACCCTATCTCGGTCTATTCTTTTGATTTATAAGGGATTTTGCCGATTTCGGCCTATTGGTTAAAAAATGA
GCTGATTTAACAAAAATTTAACGCGAATTTTAACAAAATATTAACGCTTACAATTTAGGTGGCACTTTTC
GGGGAAATGTGCGCGGAACCCCTATTTGTTTATTTTTCTAAATACATTCAAATATGTATCCGCTCATGAG
ACAATAACCCTGATAAATGCTTCAATAATATTGAAAAAGGAAGAGTATGAGTATTCAACATTTCCGTGTC
GCCCTTATTCCCTTTTTTGCGGCATTTTGCCTTCCTGTTTTTGCTCACCCAGAAACGCTGGTGAAAGTAA
AAGATGCTGAAGATCAGTTGGGTGCACGAGTGGGTTACATCGAACTGGATCTCAACAGCGGTAAGATCCT
TGAGAGTTTTCGCCCCGAAGAACGTTTTCCAATGATGAGCACTTTTAAAGTTCTGCTATGTGGCGCGGTA
TTATCCCGTATTGACGCCGGGCAAGAGCAACTCGGTCGCCGCATACACTATTCTCAGAATGACTTGGTTG
AGTACTCACCAGTCACAGAAAAGCATCTTACGGATGGCATGACAGTAAGAGAATTATGCAGTGCTGCCAT
AACCATGAGTGATAACACTGCGGCCAACTTACTTCTGACAACGATCGGAGGACCGAAGGAGCTAACCGCT
TTTTTGCACAACATGGGGGATCATGTAACTCGCCTTGATCGTTGGGAACCGGAGCTGAATGAAGCCATAC
CAAACGACGAGCGTGACACCACGATGCCTGTAGCAATGGCAACAACGTTGCGCAAACTATTAACTGGCGA
ACTACTTACTCTAGCTTCCCGGCAACAATTAATAGACTGGATGGAGGCGGATAAAGTTGCAGGACCACTT
CTGCGCTCGGCCCTTCCGGCTGGCTGGTTTATTGCTGATAAATCTGGAGCCGGTGAGCGTGGGTCTCGCG
GTATCATTGCAGCACTGGGGCCAGATGGTAAGCCCTCCCGTATCGTAGTTATCTACACGACGGGGAGTCA
GGCAACTATGGATGAACGAAATAGACAGATCGCTGAGATAGGTGCCTCACTGATTAAGCATTGGTAACTG
TCAGACCAAGTTTACTCATATATACTTTAGATTGATTTAAAACTTCATTTTTAATTTAAAAGGATCTAGG
TGAAGATCCTTTTTGATAATCTCATGACCAAAATCCCTTAACGT
Features (pLannotate 1.2.2; 30 found; start..end, strand, type, name):
     54..642     +  rep_origin     ori: high-copy-number ColE1/pMB1/pBR322/pUC origin of replication
    825..917     +  CDS            lacI (fragment): lac repressor; lacI; The lac repressor binds to the lac operator to inhibit transcription in E. coli. This inhibition can be relieved by adding lactose or isopropyl-β-D-thiogalactopyranoside (IPTG).
    930..951     +  protein_bind   CAP binding site: CAP binding activates transcription in the presence of cAMP. E. coli catabolite activator protein
    966..996     +  promoter       lac promoter: promoter for the E. coli lac operon
   1000..1022    +  protein_bind   lac operator (fragment): The lac repressor binds to the lac operator to inhibit transcription in E. coli. This inhibition can be relieved by adding lactose or isopropyl-β-D-thiogalactopyranoside (IPTG). lac repressor encoded by lacI
   1065..1083    +  promoter       T3 promoter: promoter for bacteriophage T3 RNA polymerase
   1111..1337    +  promoter       RSV promoter: Rous sarcoma virus enhancer/promoter
   1338..1518    +  LTR            5' LTR (truncated): truncated 5' long terminal repeat (LTR) from HIV-1
   1565..1690    +  misc_feature   HIV-1 Ψ: packaging signal of human immunodeficiency virus type 1
   1674..2037    +  CDS            HIV-1 gag (fragment): gag protein from human immunodeficiency virus 1; gag
   2183..2416    +  misc_feature   RRE: The Rev response element (RRE) of HIV-1 allows for Rev-dependent mRNA export from the nucleus to the cytoplasm.
   2793..2893    +  CDS            Rev (fragment): human immunodeficiency virus 1 (HIV-1) Rev protein; rev; enhances nuclear export of unspliced and incompletely spliced viral mRNAs
   2912..3028    +  misc_feature   cPPT/CTS: central polypurine tract and central termination sequence of HIV-1
   3088..3467    +  enhancer       CMV enhancer: human cytomegalovirus immediate early enhancer
   3468..3671    +  promoter       CMV promoter: human cytomegalovirus (CMV) immediate early promoter
   3667..3700    +  LTR            5' LTR (truncated) (fragment): truncated 5' long terminal repeat (LTR) from HIV-1
   3716..3734    +  promoter       T7 promoter: promoter for bacteriophage T7 RNA polymerase
   6428..7135    +  CDS            mTFP1: mTFP1 is a basic (constitutively fluorescent) cyan fluorescent protein published in 2006, derived from Clavularia sp.. It has low acid sensitivity.
   7151..7693    +  CDS            vcl (fragment): VINC_XENLA - Experimental evidence at transcript level: Swiss-Prot protein existence level 2. Involved in cell adhesion. May be involved in the attachment of the actin-based microfilaments to the plasma membrane. From Xenopus laevis (African clawed frog).
   7700..8416    +  CDS            mVenus: mVenus is a basic (constitutively fluorescent) yellow fluorescent protein published in 2006, derived from Aequorea victoria. It is reported to be a rapidly-maturing monomer with moderate acid sensitivity.
   8438..9026    +  misc_feature   WPRE: woodchuck hepatitis virus posttranscriptional regulatory element
   9047..9115    +  CDS            nef (fragment): NEF_HV1Z2 - Experimental evidence at protein level: Swiss-Prot protein existence level 1. Extracellular Nef protein targets CD4(+) T-lymphocytes for apoptosis by interacting with CXCR4 surface receptors. From Human immunodeficiency virus type 1 group M subtype D (isolate Z2/CDC-Z34) (HIV-1).
   9117..9350    +  LTR            3' LTR (ΔU3): self-inactivating 3' long terminal repeat (LTR) from HIV-1
   9422..9543    +  polyA_signal   SV40 poly(A) signal: SV40 polyadenylation signal
   9583..9718    +  rep_origin     SV40 ori: SV40 origin of replication
   9739..9757    -  promoter       T7 promoter: promoter for bacteriophage T7 RNA polymerase
   9765..9920    +  CDS            lacZα (fragment): LacZα fragment of β-galactosidase; lacZ fragment
   9925..10353   +  rep_origin     f1 ori (sequence partly withheld): f1 bacteriophage origin of replication; arrow indicates direction of (+) strand synthesis
  10406..10510   +  promoter       AmpR promoter: bla
  10511..11371   +  CDS            AmpR: β-lactamase; bla; confers resistance to ampicillin, carbenicillin, and related antibiotics
