[The description below was written by a language model from this plasmid's Addgene catalogue record and pLannotate feature annotations shown in this document.]
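Description:
pRRL-VinculinCS is a third-generation-style, self-inactivating HIV-1 lentiviral transfer vector built on the pRRL backbone (about 11.5 kb in total) that expresses a FRET-based conformation sensor version of vinculin. It is propagated in E. coli through a high-copy ColE1/pUC origin with ampicillin selection (AmpR), and it also carries an f1 origin and an SV40 origin. Residual lac/lacZα, T3 and T7 elements from the cloning backbone are also annotated.

The viral genome is transcribed from a chimeric RSV promoter fused to a truncated 5' LTR, which makes packaging Tat-independent. It contains the Ψ packaging signal with a partial gag sequence, the RRE for Rev-dependent nuclear export, the cPPT/CTS, a WPRE to boost transcript expression, and a ΔU3 3' LTR followed by an SV40 poly(A) signal.

The catalogue lists T7 as the promoter, and a T7 site does lie just upstream of the insert. However, the feature table shows the CMV enhancer/promoter immediately before it, and this is the element expected to drive expression in mammalian cells.

The insert, cloned between NheI and XbaI, is recorded as chicken vinculin plus synthetic sequence. Annotation detects mTFP1, then a vinculin fragment (matched by homology to the Xenopus protein), then mVenus at the C-terminus. The roughly 2.7 kb stretch upstream of mTFP1 is unannotated and presumably encodes the N-terminal part of vinculin. With the cyan donor placed internally and the yellow acceptor at the C-terminal end, FRET would be expected to report changes in vinculin conformation, although the record does not describe the readout in detail. The construct is intended for producing lentivirus to express the sensor stably, in the context of studies of focal adhesion proteins.
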