Addgene plasmid #200309: pRRL-VinculinCS
Purpose: Lentivirus vector expressing vinculin with FRET conformational sensor
Depositing lab: Brenton Hoffman. Depositing organization: Duke University. Publication: Identifying constitutive and context-specific molecular-tension-sensitive protein recruitment within focal adhesions. Tao A, LaCroix AS, Shoyer TC, Venkatraman V, Xu KL, Feiger B, Hoffman BD. Dev Cell. 2023 Mar 10:S1534-5807(23)00074-6. doi: 10.1016/j.devcel.2023.02.015. PubMed 36924770.
Backbone
  Vector backbone: pRRL
  Backbone size w/o insert (bp): 4644
  Total vector size (bp): 11483
  Vector type: Lentiviral
Growth in bacteria
  Bacterial resistance: Ampicillin, 100 μg/mL
  Growth temperature: 37°C
  Growth strain: NEB Stable
  Copy number: Unknown
Gene/Insert
  Gene/Insert name: VinculinCS (alt name: VinCS)
  Species: G. gallus (chicken), Synthetic
  Promoter: T7
  Cloning method: Restriction Enzyme; 5′ cloning site NheI (not destroyed); 3′ cloning site XbaI (not destroyed)
  Sequencing primers: 5′ GTAAACGGCCACAAGTTCAGC; 3′ GACGTAGCCTTCGGGCAT
Terms and licenses: Academic/Nonprofit Terms; Industry Terms: Not Available to Industry
How to cite: pRRL-VinculinCS was a gift from Brenton Hoffman (Addgene plasmid # 200309 ; http://n2t.net/addgene:200309 ; RRID:Addgene_200309)
